Addgene plasmid #242706: pLenti-shDLD #1
Purpose: shRNA knockdown human DLD gene
Depositing lab: Xingguo Zhu. Depositing organization: Augusta University.
Backbone
  Vector backbone: pLKO.1
  Vector type: Lentiviral
  Selectable markers: Puromycin
Growth in bacteria
  Bacterial resistance: Ampicillin, 100 μg/mL
  Growth temperature: 37°C
  Growth strain: NEB Stable
  Copy number: High Copy
Gene/Insert
  Gene/Insert name: DLD
  gRNA/shRNA sequence: GCTGGAGAAATGGTAAATGAA
  Species: H. sapiens (human)
  Insert size (bp): 58
  Entrez Gene: DLD (a.k.a. DLDD, DLDH, E3, GCSL, LAD, OGDC-E3, PHE3)
  Cloning method: Restriction Enzyme; 5′ cloning site AgeI (destroyed during cloning); 3′ cloning site EcoRI (not destroyed)
  Sequencing primers: 5′ common; 3′ common
Terms and licenses: Academic/Nonprofit Terms; Industry Terms: Not Available to Industry
How to cite: pLenti-shDLD #1 was a gift from Xingguo Zhu (Addgene plasmid # 242706 ; http://n2t.net/addgene:242706 ; RRID:Addgene_242706)
