[The description below was written by a language model from this plasmid's Addgene catalogue record and pLannotate feature annotations shown in this document.]
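Description:
pLenti-shDLD #1 is a lentiviral shRNA vector built on the pLKO.1 backbone for knockdown of the human DLD gene (dihydrolipoamide dehydrogenase, the E3 component shared by several mitochondrial dehydrogenase complexes). A 58 bp hairpin-encoding oligonucleotide was inserted between the AgeI and EcoRI sites, with AgeI destroyed in the process, placing it downstream of the human U6 RNA polymerase III promoter. The hairpin itself is not annotated in the feature table, but the gap between the U6 promoter and the cPPT/CTS element is consistent with that position. In transduced cells, U6-driven transcription yields a short hairpin RNA that is processed by the RNAi machinery to silence DLD mRNA. The "#1" in the name suggests it is one of several hairpins against the same target, though the record describes only this one.

The 7,084 nt plasmid has a third-generation, self-inactivating architecture. An RSV promoter fused to a truncated HIV-1 5' LTR drives genomic RNA production in packaging cells. It is followed by the Ψ packaging signal with a partial gag region, the Rev response element for Rev-dependent nuclear export, and the cPPT/CTS. A ΔU3 3' LTR disables LTR promoter activity after integration. A human PGK promoter expresses puromycin N-acetyltransferase, allowing selection of stably transduced mammalian cells. Because the plasmid carries no viral structural or enzymatic genes, separate packaging and envelope plasmids are needed to make particles. In bacteria it is maintained by a high-copy ColE1/pUC-type origin and ampicillin resistance. An f1 origin, SV40 origin and poly(A) signal, and lac, T3 and T7 remnants are carried over from the backbone.
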