Features (pLannotate 1.2.2; 25 found; start..end, strand, type, name):
    529..1128    +  CDS            PuroR: puromycin N-acetyltransferase; pac from Streptomyces alboniger; confers resistance to puromycin
   1171..1254    +  CDS            nef (fragment): NEF_HV1Z2 - Experimental evidence at protein level: Swiss-Prot protein existence level 1. Extracellular Nef protein targets CD4(+) T-lymphocytes for apoptosis by interacting with CXCR4 surface receptors. From Human immunodeficiency virus type 1 group M subtype D (isolate Z2/CDC-Z34) (HIV-1).
   1256..1489    +  LTR            3' LTR (ΔU3): self-inactivating 3' long terminal repeat (LTR) from HIV-1
   1561..1682    +  polyA_signal   SV40 poly(A) signal: SV40 polyadenylation signal
   1722..1857    +  rep_origin     SV40 ori: SV40 origin of replication
   1878..1896    -  promoter       T7 promoter: promoter for bacteriophage T7 RNA polymerase
   1904..2059    +  CDS            lacZα (fragment): LacZα fragment of β-galactosidase; lacZ fragment
   2064..2492    +  rep_origin     f1 ori (sequence partly withheld): f1 bacteriophage origin of replication; arrow indicates direction of (+) strand synthesis
   2545..2649    +  promoter       AmpR promoter: bla
   2650..3510    +  CDS            AmpR: β-lactamase; bla; confers resistance to ampicillin, carbenicillin, and related antibiotics
   3681..4269    +  rep_origin     ori: high-copy-number ColE1/pMB1/pBR322/pUC origin of replication
   4452..4544    +  CDS            lacI (fragment): lac repressor; lacI; The lac repressor binds to the lac operator to inhibit transcription in E. coli. This inhibition can be relieved by adding lactose or isopropyl-β-D-thiogalactopyranoside (IPTG).
   4557..4578    +  protein_bind   CAP binding site: CAP binding activates transcription in the presence of cAMP. E. coli catabolite activator protein
   4593..4623    +  promoter       lac promoter: promoter for the E. coli lac operon
   4631..4647    +  protein_bind   lac operator: The lac repressor binds to the lac operator to inhibit transcription in E. coli. This inhibition can be relieved by adding lactose or isopropyl-β-D-thiogalactopyranoside (IPTG). lac repressor encoded by lacI
   4692..4710    +  promoter       T3 promoter: promoter for bacteriophage T3 RNA polymerase
   4738..4964    +  promoter       RSV promoter: Rous sarcoma virus enhancer/promoter
   4965..5145    +  LTR            5' LTR (truncated): truncated 5' long terminal repeat (LTR) from HIV-1
   5192..5317    +  misc_feature   HIV-1 Ψ: packaging signal of human immunodeficiency virus type 1
   5301..5664    +  CDS            HIV-1 gag (fragment): gag protein from human immunodeficiency virus 1; gag
   5810..6043    +  misc_feature   RRE: The Rev response element (RRE) of HIV-1 allows for Rev-dependent mRNA export from the nucleus to the cytoplasm.
   6420..6520    +  CDS            Rev (fragment): human immunodeficiency virus 1 (HIV-1) Rev protein; rev; enhances nuclear export of unspliced and incompletely spliced viral mRNAs
   6570..6810    +  promoter       U6 promoter: RNA polymerase III promoter for human U6 snRNA
   6915..7032    +  misc_feature   cPPT/CTS: central polypurine tract and central termination sequence of HIV-1
   7081..507     +  promoter       hPGK promoter (across the origin): human phosphoglycerate kinase 1 promoter
>Addgene plasmid #242706 | pLenti-shDLD #1 | addgene full sequence | sequence record 487615 | Addgene NGS Result
TTGGGGTTGCGCCTTTTCCAAGGCAGCCCTGGGTTTGCGCAGGGACGCGGCTGCTCTGGGCGTGGTTCCG
GGAAACGCAGCGGCGCCGACCCTGGGTCTCGCACATTCTTCACGTCCGTTCGCAGCGTCACCCGGATCTT
CGCCGCTACCCTTGTGGGCCCCCCGGCGACGCTTCCTGCTCCGCCCCTAAGTCGGGAAGGTTCCTTGCGG
TTCGCGGCGTGCCGGACGTGACAAACGGAAGCCGCACGTCTCACTAGTACCCTCGCAGACGGACAGCGCC
AGGGAGCAATGGCAGCGCGCCGACCGCGATGGGCTGTGGCCAATAGCGGCTGCTCAGCAGGGCGCGCCGA
GAGCAGCGGCCGGGAAGGGGCGGTGCGGGAGGCGGGGTGTGGGGCGGTAGTGTGGGCCCTGTTCCTGCCC
GCGCGGTGTTCCGCATTCTGCAAGCCTCCGGAGCGCACGTCGGCAGTCGGCTCCCTCGTTGACCGAATCA
CCGACCTCTCTCCCCAGGGGGATCCACCGGAGCTTACCATGACCGAGTACAAGCCCACGGTGCGCCTCGC
CACCCGCGACGACGTCCCCAGGGCCGTACGCACCCTCGCCGCCGCGTTCGCCGACTACCCCGCCACGCGC
CACACCGTCGATCCGGACCGCCACATCGAGCGGGTCACCGAGCTGCAAGAACTCTTCCTCACGCGCGTCG
GGCTCGACATCGGCAAGGTGTGGGTCGCGGACGACGGCGCCGCGGTGGCGGTCTGGACCACGCCGGAGAG
CGTCGAAGCGGGGGCGGTGTTCGCCGAGATCGGCCCGCGCATGGCCGAGTTGAGCGGTTCCCGGCTGGCC
GCGCAGCAACAGATGGAAGGCCTCCTGGCGCCGCACCGGCCCAAGGAGCCCGCGTGGTTCCTGGCCACCG
TCGGCGTCTCGCCCGACCACCAGGGCAAGGGTCTGGGCAGCGCCGTCGTGCTCCCCGGAGTGGAGGCGGC
CGAGCGCGCCGGGGTGCCCGCCTTCCTGGAGACCTCCGCGCCCCGCAACCTCCCCTTCTACGAGCGGCTC
GGCTTCACCGTCACCGCCGACGTCGAGGTGCCCGAAGGACCGCGCACCTGGTGCATGACCCGCAAGCCCG
GTGCCTGACGCCCGCCCCACGACCCGCAGCGCCCGACCGAAAGGAGCGCACGACCCCATGCATCGGTACC
TTTAAGACCAATGACTTACAAGGCAGCTGTAGATCTTAGCCACTTTTTAAAAGAAAAGGGGGGACTGGAA
GGGCTAATTCACTCCCAACGAAGACAAGATCTGCTTTTTGCTTGTACTGGGTCTCTCTGGTTAGACCAGA
TCTGAGCCTGGGAGCTCTCTGGCTAACTAGGGAACCCACTGCTTAAGCCTCAATAAAGCTTGCCTTGAGT
GCTTCAAGTAGTGTGTGCCCGTCTGTTGTGTGACTCTGGTAACTAGAGATCCCTCAGACCCTTTTAGTCA
GTGTGGAAAATCTCTAGCAGTAGTAGTTCATGTCATCTTATTATTCAGTATTTATAACTTGCAAAGAAAT
GAATATCAGAGAGTGAGAGGAACTTGTTTATTGCAGCTTATAATGGTTACAAATAAAGCAATAGCATCAC
AAATTTCACAAATAAAGCATTTTTTTCACTGCATTCTAGTTGTGGTTTGTCCAAACTCATCAATGTATCT
TATCATGTCTGGCTCTAGCTATCCCGCCCCTAACTCCGCCCATCCCGCCCCTAACTCCGCCCAGTTCCGC
CCATTCTCCGCCCCATGGCTGACTAATTTTTTTTATTTATGCAGAGGCCGAGGCCGCCTCGGCCTCTGAG
CTATTCCAGAAGTAGTGAGGAGGCTTTTTTGGAGGCCTAGGGACGTACCCAATTCGCCCTATAGTGAGTC
GTATTACGCGCGCTCACTGGCCGTCGTTTTACAACGTCGTGACTGGGAAAACCCTGGCGTTACCCAACTT
AATCGCCTTGCAGCACATCCCCCTTTCGCCAGCTGGCGTAATAGCGAAGAGGCCCGCACCGATCGCCCTT
CCCAACAGTTGCGCAGCCTGAATGGCGAATGGG
[124 nt withheld, positions 2064-2187]
C
[91 nt withheld, positions 2189-2279]
A
[49 nt withheld, positions 2281-2329]
CCTTTGACGTTGGAGTCCACGTTCTTT
[37 nt withheld, positions 2357-2393]
ACCCTATCTCGGTCTATTCTTTTGATTTATAAGGGATTTTGCCGATTTCGGCCTATTGGTTAAAAAATGA
GCTGATTTAACAAAAATTTAACGCGAATTTTAACAAAATATTAACGCTTACAATTTAGGTGGCACTTTTC
GGGGAAATGTGCGCGGAACCCCTATTTGTTTATTTTTCTAAATACATTCAAATATGTATCCGCTCATGAG
ACAATAACCCTGATAAATGCTTCAATAATATTGAAAAAGGAAGAGTATGAGTATTCAACATTTCCGTGTC
GCCCTTATTCCCTTTTTTGCGGCATTTTGCCTTCCTGTTTTTGCTCACCCAGAAACGCTGGTGAAAGTAA
AAGATGCTGAAGATCAGTTGGGTGCACGAGTGGGTTACATCGAACTGGATCTCAACAGCGGTAAGATCCT
TGAGAGTTTTCGCCCCGAAGAACGTTTTCCAATGATGAGCACTTTTAAAGTTCTGCTATGTGGCGCGGTA
TTATCCCGTATTGACGCCGGGCAAGAGCAACTCGGTCGCCGCATACACTATTCTCAGAATGACTTGGTTG
AGTACTCACCAGTCACAGAAAAGCATCTTACGGATGGCATGACAGTAAGAGAATTATGCAGTGCTGCCAT
AACCATGAGTGATAACACTGCGGCCAACTTACTTCTGACAACGATCGGAGGACCGAAGGAGCTAACCGCT
TTTTTGCACAACATGGGGGATCATGTAACTCGCCTTGATCGTTGGGAACCGGAGCTGAATGAAGCCATAC
CAAACGACGAGCGTGACACCACGATGCCTGTAGCAATGGCAACAACGTTGCGCAAACTATTAACTGGCGA
ACTACTTACTCTAGCTTCCCGGCAACAATTAATAGACTGGATGGAGGCGGATAAAGTTGCAGGACCACTT
CTGCGCTCGGCCCTTCCGGCTGGCTGGTTTATTGCTGATAAATCTGGAGCCGGTGAGCGTGGGTCTCGCG
GTATCATTGCAGCACTGGGGCCAGATGGTAAGCCCTCCCGTATCGTAGTTATCTACACGACGGGGAGTCA
GGCAACTATGGATGAACGAAATAGACAGATCGCTGAGATAGGTGCCTCACTGATTAAGCATTGGTAACTG
TCAGACCAAGTTTACTCATATATACTTTAGATTGATTTAAAACTTCATTTTTAATTTAAAAGGATCTAGG
TGAAGATCCTTTTTGATAATCTCATGACCAAAATCCCTTAACGTGAGTTTTCGTTCCACTGAGCGTCAGA
CCCCGTAGAAAAGATCAAAGGATCTTCTTGAGATCCTTTTTTTCTGCGCGTAATCTGCTGCTTGCAAACA
AAAAAACCACCGCTACCAGCGGTGGTTTGTTTGCCGGATCAAGAGCTACCAACTCTTTTTCCGAAGGTAA
CTGGCTTCAGCAGAGCGCAGATACCAAATACTGTTCTTCTAGTGTAGCCGTAGTTAGGCCACCACTTCAA
GAACTCTGTAGCACCGCCTACATACCTCGCTCTGCTAATCCTGTTACCAGTGGCTGCTGCCAGTGGCGAT
AAGTCGTGTCTTACCGGGTTGGACTCAAGACGATAGTTACCGGATAAGGCGCAGCGGTCGGGCTGAACGG
GGGGTTCGTGCACACAGCCCAGCTTGGAGCGAACGACCTACACCGAACTGAGATACCTACAGCGTGAGCT
ATGAGAAAGCGCCACGCTTCCCGAAGGGAGAAAGGCGGACAGGTATCCGGTAAGCGGCAGGGTCGGAACA
GGAGAGCGCACGAGGGAGCTTCCAGGGGGAAACGCCTGGTATCTTTATAGTCCTGTCGGGTTTCGCCACC
TCTGACTTGAGCGTCGATTTTTGTGATGCTCGTCAGGGGGGCGGAGCCTATGGAAAAACGCCAGCAACGC
GGCCTTTTTACGGTTCCTGGCCTTTTGCTGGCCTTTTGCTCACATGTTCTTTCCTGCGTTATCCCCTGAT
TCTGTGGATAACCGTATTACCGCCTTTGAGTGAGCTGATACCGCTCGCCGCAGCCGAACGACCGAGCGCA
GCGAGTCAGTGAGCGAGGAAGCGGAAGAGCGCCCAATACGCAAACCGCCTCTCCCCGCGCGTTGGCCGAT
TCATTAATGCAGCTGGCACGACAGGTTTCCCGACTGGAAAGCGGGCAGTGAGCGCAACGCAATTAATGTG
AGTTAGCTTACTCATTAGGCACCCCAGGCTTTACACTTTATGCTTCCGGCTCGTATGTTGTGTGGAATTG
TGAGCGGATAACAATTTCACACAGGAAACAGCTATGACCATGATTACGCCAAGCGCGCAATTAACCCTCA
CTAAAGGGAACAAAAGCTGGAGCTGCAAGCTTAATGTAGTCTTATGCAATACTCTTGTAGTCTTGCAACA
TGGTAACGATGAGTTAGCAACATGCCTTACAAGGAGAGAAAAAGCACCGTGCATGCCGATTGGTGGAAGT
AAGGTGGTACGATCGTGCCTTATTAGGAAGGCAACAGACGGGTCTGACATGGATTGGACGAACCACTGAA
TTGCCGCATTGCAGAGATATTGTATTTAAGTGCCTAGCTCGATACATAAACGGGTCTCTCTGGTTAGACC
AGATCTGAGCCTGGGAGCTCTCTGGCTAACTAGGGAACCCACTGCTTAAGCCTCAATAAAGCTTGCCTTG
AGTGCTTCAAGTAGTGTGTGCCCGTCTGTTGTGTGACTCTGGTAACTAGAGATCCCTCAGACCCTTTTAG
TCAGTGTGGAAAATCTCTAGCAGTGGCGCCCGAACAGGGACTTGAAAGCGAAAGGGAAACCAGAGGAGCT
CTCTCGACGCAGGACTCGGCTTGCTGAAGCGCGCACGGCAAGAGGCGAGGGGCGGCGACTGGTGAGTACG
CCAAAAATTTTGACTAGCGGAGGCTAGAAGGAGAGAGATGGGTGCGAGAGCGTCAGTATTAAGCGGGGGA
GAATTAGATCGCGATGGGAAAAAATTCGGTTAAGGCCAGGGGGAAAGAAAAAATATAAATTAAAACATAT
AGTATGGGCAAGCAGGGAGCTAGAACGATTCGCAGTTAATCCTGGCCTGTTAGAAACATCAGAAGGCTGT
AGACAAATACTGGGACAGCTACAACCATCCCTTCAGACAGGATCAGAAGAACTTAGATCATTATATAATA
CAGTAGCAACCCTCTATTGTGTGCATCAAAGGATAGAGATAAAAGACACCAAGGAAGCTTTAGACAAGAT
AGAGGAAGAGCAAAACAAAAGTAAGACCACCGCACAGCAAGCGGCCGCTGATCTTCAGACCTGGAGGAGG
AGATATGAGGGACAATTGGAGAAGTGAATTATATAAATATAAAGTAGTAAAAATTGAACCATTAGGAGTA
GCACCCACCAAGGCAAAGAGAAGAGTGGTGCAGAGAGAAAAAAGAGCAGTGGGAATAGGAGCTTTGTTCC
TTGGGTTCTTGGGAGCAGCAGGAAGCACTATGGGCGCAGCGTCAATGACGCTGACGGTACAGGCCAGACA
ATTATTGTCTGGTATAGTGCAGCAGCAGAACAATTTGCTGAGGGCTATTGAGGCGCAACAGCATCTGTTG
CAACTCACAGTCTGGGGCATCAAGCAGCTCCAGGCAAGAATCCTGGCTGTGGAAAGATACCTAAAGGATC
AACAGCTCCTGGGGATTTGGGGTTGCTCTGGAAAACTCATTTGCACCACTGCTGTGCCTTGGAATGCTAG
TTGGAGTAATAAATCTCTGGAACAGATTTGGAATCACACGACCTGGATGGAGTGGGACAGAGAAATTAAC
AATTACACAAGCTTAATACACTCCTTAATTGAAGAATCGCAAAACCAGCAAGAAAAGAATGAACAAGAAT
TATTGGAATTAGATAAATGGGCAAGTTTGTGGAATTGGTTTAACATAACAAATTGGCTGTGGTATATAAA
ATTATTCATAATGATAGTAGGAGGCTTGGTAGGTTTAAGAATAGTTTTTGCTGTACTTTCTATAGTGAAT
AGAGTTAGGCAGGGATATTCACCATTATCGTTTCAGACCCACCTCCCAACCCCGAGGGGACCCGACAGGC
CCGAAGGAATAGAAGAAGAAGGTGGAGAGAGAGACAGAGACAGATCCATTCGATTAGTGAACGGATCTCG
ACGGTATCGATCACGAGACTAGCCTCGAGCGGCCGCCCCCTTCACCGAGGGCCTATTTCCCATGATTCCT
TCATATTTGCATATACGATACAAGGCTGTTAGAGAGATAATTGGAATTAATTTGACTGTAAACACAAAGA
TATTAGTACAAAATACGTGACGTAGAAAGTAATAATTTCTTGGGTAGTTTGCAGTTTTAAAATTATGTTT
TAAAATGGACTATCATATGCTTACCGTAACTTGAAAGTATTTCGATTTCTTGGCTTTATATATCTTGTGG
AAAGGACGAAACACCGGGCTGGAGAAATGGTAAATGAACTCGAGTTCATTTACCATTTCTCCAGCTTTTT
GAATTCTCGACCTCGAGACAAATGGCAGTATTCATCCACAATTTTAAAAGAAAAGGGGGGATTGGGGGGT
ACAGTGCAGGGGAAAGAATAGTAGACATAATAGCAACAGACATACAAACTAAAGAATTACAAAAACAAAT
TACAAAAATTCAAAATTTTCGGGTTTATTACAGGGACAGCAGAGATCCACTTTGGCCGCGGCTCGAGGGG
G
